Addgene plasmid #168317: pTL83
Purpose: pGBKT7 yeast two-hybrid plasmid
Depositing lab: Sophien Kamoun. Depositing organization: Sainsbury Laboratory, Norwich. Publication: A single amino acid polymorphism in a conserved effector of the multihost blast fungus pathogen expands host-target binding spectrum. Bentham AR, Petit-Houdenot Y, Win J, Chuma I, Terauchi R, Banfield MJ, Kamoun S, Langner T. PLoS Pathog. 2021 Nov 10;17(11):e1009957. doi: 10.1371/journal.ppat.1009957. eCollection 2021 Nov. PubMed 34758051.
Backbone
  Vector backbone: pGBKT7
  Vector type: Yeast Expression
Growth in bacteria
  Bacterial resistance: Kanamycin, 50 μg/mL
  Growth temperature: 37°C
  Growth strain: DH5alpha
  Copy number: High Copy
Gene/Insert
  Gene/Insert name: Si514728335
  Species: Setaria italica
  Cloning method: Unknown
Terms and licenses: Academic/Nonprofit Terms; Industry Terms: Not Available to Industry
How to cite: pTL83 was a gift from Sophien Kamoun (Addgene plasmid # 168317 ; http://n2t.net/addgene:168317 ; RRID:Addgene_168317)
