[The description below was written by a language model from this plasmid's Addgene catalogue record and pLannotate feature annotations shown in this document.]
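Description:
pTL83 is a yeast two-hybrid "bait" plasmid built on the pGBKT7 backbone, a yeast expression shuttle vector of about 7.6 kb. In E. coli it replicates from a high-copy ColE1/pUC-type origin and is selected with kanamycin through a Tn5 NeoR/KanR gene driven by the AmpR (bla) promoter. In Saccharomyces cerevisiae it is maintained episomally by the 2μ origin and selected by tryptophan prototrophy through a TRP1 marker with its own promoter. An f1 origin is also present, along with several small backbone remnants (lac promoter/operator, and lacZα, lacI, rop, bom and ble fragments) that have no evident role in the construct's function.

The expression cassette uses the constitutive yeast ADH1 promoter to drive the GAL4 DNA-binding domain, followed by a T7 promoter, the cloning region, and then T7 and ADH1 terminators. The catalogued insert is Si514728335, a sequence from Setaria italica (foxtail millet). The feature table does not annotate it, but the unannotated gap of roughly 400 bp between the T7 promoter and T7 terminator is where it would be expected to sit, presumably as an in-frame fusion to the GAL4 DNA-binding domain. The record does not state what protein the insert encodes or how it was cloned. In a two-hybrid assay, interaction between this fusion and a partner fused to an activation domain reconstitutes a transcription factor and switches on reporter genes. The T7 promoter additionally permits in vitro transcription of the insert. The associated publication concerns how a conserved blast fungus effector binds its host targets, which suggests that this plasmid was used to test a Setaria host protein for effector binding.
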