Features (pLannotate 1.2.2; 23 found; start..end, strand, type, name):
     30..734     +  promoter       ADH1 promoter: S. cerevisiae ADH1; promoter for alcohol dehydrogenase 1
    762..1202    +  CDS            GAL4 DNA binding domain: DNA binding domain of the GAL4 transcriptional activator; Saccharomyces cerevisiae GAL4 (truncated)
   1213..1231    +  promoter       T7 promoter: promoter for bacteriophage T7 RNA polymerase
   1625..1672    +  terminator     T7 terminator: transcription terminator for bacteriophage T7 RNA polymerase
   1699..1886    +  terminator     ADH1 terminator: S. cerevisiae ADH1; transcription terminator for the S. cerevisiae alcohol dehydrogenase 1 (ADH1) gene
   1934..1950    -  protein_bind   lac operator: The lac repressor binds to the lac operator to inhibit transcription in E. coli. This inhibition can be relieved by adding lactose or isopropyl-β-D-thiogalactopyranoside (IPTG). lac repressor encoded by lacI
   1958..1988    -  promoter       lac promoter: promoter for the E. coli lac operon
   2003..2024    -  protein_bind   CAP binding site: CAP binding activates transcription in the presence of cAMP. E. coli catabolite activator protein
   2037..2129    -  CDS            lacI (fragment): lac repressor; lacI; The lac repressor binds to the lac operator to inhibit transcription in E. coli. This inhibition can be relieved by adding lactose or isopropyl-β-D-thiogalactopyranoside (IPTG).
   2312..2900    -  rep_origin     ori: high-copy-number ColE1/pMB1/pBR322/pUC origin of replication
   3122..3138    +  polyA_signal   bGH poly(A) signal (fragment): bovine growth hormone polyadenylation signal
   3229..3276    -  polyA_signal   HSV TK poly(A) signal: herpes simplex virus thymidine kinase polyadenylation signal (Cole and Stacy, 1985)
   3335..3487    -  CDS            ble (fragment): BLE_KLEPN - Experimental evidence at protein level: Swiss-Prot protein existence level 1. Binding protein with a strong affinity to the bleomycin family of antibiotics. Binds to CL990; an antimitotic-antibiotic compound. From Klebsiella pneumoniae.
   3508..4302    -  CDS            NeoR/KanR: aminoglycoside phosphotransferase from Tn5; aph(3')-II (or nptII); confers resistance to neomycin, kanamycin, and G418 (Geneticin®)
   4303..4407    -  promoter       AmpR promoter: bla
   4434..5776    -  rep_origin     2μ ori: yeast 2μ plasmid origin of replication
   5844..5879    +  CDS            rop (fragment): Rop protein, which maintains plasmids at low copy number; rop
   5981..6030    +  misc_feature   bom (fragment): basis of mobility region from pBR322
   6169..6316    +  promoter       TRP1 promoter: S. cerevisiae TRP1
   6317..6991    +  CDS            TRP1: phosphoribosylanthranilate isomerase, required for tryptophan biosynthesis; S. cerevisiae TRP1; yeast auxotrophic marker
   7042..7093    +  misc_feature   bom (fragment): basis of mobility region from pBR322
   7121..7549    -  rep_origin     f1 ori (sequence partly withheld): f1 bacteriophage origin of replication; arrow indicates direction of (+) strand synthesis
   7553..29      -  CDS            lacZα (fragment) (across the origin): LacZα fragment of β-galactosidase; lacZ fragment
>Addgene plasmid #168317 | pTL83 | addgene full sequence | sequence record 348916 | Addgene NGS Result
CGGTGCGGGCCTCTTCGCTATTACGCCAGATCCTTTTGTTGTTTCCGGGTGTACAATATGGACTTCCTCT
TTTCTGGCAACCAAACCCATACATCGGGATTCCTATAATACCTTCGTTGGTCTCCCTAACATGTAGGTGG
CGGAGGGGAGATATACAATAGAACAGATACCAGACAAGACATAATGGGCTAAACAAGACTACACCAATTA
CACTGCCTCATTGATGGTGGTACATAACGAACTAATACTGTAGCCCTAGACTTGATAGCCATCATCATAT
CGAAGTTTCACTACCCTTTTTCCATTTGCCATCTATTGAAGTAATAATAGGCGCATGCAACTTCTTTTCT
TTTTTTTTCTTTTCTCTCTCCCCCGTTGTTGTCTCACCATATCCGCAATGACAAAAAAATGATGGAAGAC
ACTAAAGGAAAAAATTAACGACAAAGACAGCACCAACAGATGTCGTTGTTCCAGAGCTGATGAGGGGTAT
CTCGAAGCACACGAAACTTTTTCCTTCCTTCATTCACGCACACTACTCTCTAATGAGCAACGGTATACGG
CCTTCCTTCCAGTTACTTGAATTTGAAATAAAAAAAAGTTTGCTGTCTTGCTATCAAGTATAAATAGACC
TGCAATTATTAATCTTTTGTTTCCTCGTCATTGTTCTCGTTCCCTTTCTTCCTTGTTTCTTTTTCTGCAC
AATATTTCAAGCTATACCAAGCATACAATCAACTCCAAGCTTGAAGCAAGCCTCCTGAAAGATGAAGCTA
CTGTCTTCTATCGAACAAGCATGCGATATTTGCCGACTTAAAAAGCTCAAGTGCTCCAAAGAAAAACCGA
AGTGCGCCAAGTGTCTGAAGAACAACTGGGAGTGTCGCTACTCTCCCAAAACCAAAAGGTCTCCGCTGAC
TAGGGCACATCTGACAGAAGTGGAATCAAGGCTAGAAAGACTGGAACAGCTATTTCTACTGATTTTTCCT
CGAGAAGACCTTGACATGATTTTGAAAATGGATTCTTTACAGGATATAAAAGCATTGTTAACAGGATTAT
TTGTACAAGATAATGTGAATAAAGATGCCGTCACAGATAGATTGGCTTCAGTGGAGACTGATATGCCTCT
AACATTGAGACAGCATAGAATAAGTGCGACATCATCATCGGAAGAGAGTAGTAACAAAGGTCAAAGACAG
TTGACTGTATCGCCGGAATTTGTAATACGACTCACTATAGGGCGAGCCGCCATCATGGAGGAGCAGAAGC
TGATCTCAGAGGAGGACCTGCATATGGCCATGGAGGCCGAATTCAAACAGAAAATCGTGCTGAAACTGCC
GCTGGATGACGAGCGCAAAAAACGCAAAGCCTTCAAAGCCGCCGTGGGTATGAATGGTGTGACCAGCGCC
ACCATGGAGGGCGATAAAATCATTGTGGTGGGCGATGGCGTTGATCCTATTACCCTGACCACCATGCTGC
GCCGTAGCCTGGGCTATGCCGAACTGCTGAGCGTGAGCAGCGGTGATGACAAGAAGAAAGGCGACGGTTA
CGGCTATGGCTATGGTGGCGTGATGATGTATGGCGGCGGCAAAGAAGGCAAATAAGGATCCGTCGACCTG
CAGCGGCCGCATAACTAGCATAACCCCTTGGGGCCTCTAAACGGGTCTTGAGGGGTTTTTTGCGCGCTTG
CAGCCAAGCTAATTCCGGGCGAATTTCTTATGATTTATGATTTTTATTATTAAATAAGTTATAAAAAAAA
TAAGTGTATACAAATTTTAAAGTGACTCTTAGGTTTTAAAACGAAAATTCTTATTCTTGAGTAACTCTTT
CCTGTAGGTCAGGTTGCTTTCTCAGGTATAGCATGAGGTCGCTCTTATTGACCACACCTCTACCGGCATG
CAAGCTTGGCGTAATCATGGTCATAGCTGTTTCCTGTGTGAAATTGTTATCCGCTCACAATTCCACACAA
CATACGAGCCGGAAGCATAAAGTGTAAAGCCTGGGGTGCCTAATGAGTGAGCTAACTCACATTAATTGCG
TTGCGCTCACTGCCCGCTTTCCAGTCGGGAAACCTGTCGTGCCAGCTGCATTAATGAATCGGCCAACGCG
CGGGGAGAGGCGGTTTGCGTATTGGGCGCTCTTCCGCTTCCTCGCTCACTGACTCGCTGCGCTCGGTCGT
TCGGCTGCGGCGAGCGGTATCAGCTCACTCAAAGGCGGTAATACGGTTATCCACAGAATCAGGGGATAAC
GCAGGAAAGAACATGTGAGCAAAAGGCCAGCAAAAGGCCAGGAACCGTAAAAAGGCCGCGTTGCTGGCGT
TTTTCCATAGGCTCCGCCCCCCTGACGAGCATCACAAAAATCGACGCTCAAGTCAGAGGTGGCGAAACCC
GACAGGACTATAAAGATACCAGGCGTTTCCCCCTGGAAGCTCCCTCGTGCGCTCTCCTGTTCCGACCCTG
CCGCTTACCGGATACCTGTCCGCCTTTCTCCCTTCGGGAAGCGTGGCGCTTTCTCATAGCTCACGCTGTA
GGTATCTCAGTTCGGTGTAGGTCGTTCGCTCCAAGCTGGGCTGTGTGCACGAACCCCCCGTTCAGCCCGA
CCGCTGCGCCTTATCCGGTAACTATCGTCTTGAGTCCAACCCGGTAAGACACGACTTATCGCCACTGGCA
GCAGCCACTGGTAACAGGATTAGCAGAGCGAGGTATGTAGGCGGTGCTACAGAGTTCTTGAAGTGGTGGC
CTAACTACGGCTACACTAGAAGAACAGTATTTGGTATCTGCGCTCTGCTGAAGCCAGTTACCTTCGGAAA
AAGAGTTGGTAGCTCTTGATCCGGCAAACAAACCACCGCTGGTAGCGGTGGTTTTTTTGTTTGCAAGCAG
CAGATTACGCGCAGAAAAAAAGGATCTCAAGAAGATCCTTTGATCTTTTCTACGGGGTCTGACGCTCAGT
GGAACGAAAACTCACGTTAAGGGATTTTGGTCATGAGATTATCAAAAAGGATCTTCACCTAGATCCTTTT
AAATTAAAAATGAAGTTTTAAATCAATCTAAAGTATATATGAGTAACCTGAGGCTATGGCAGGGCCTGCC
GCCCCGACGTTGGCTGCGAGCCCTGGGCCTTCACCCGAACTTGGGGGGTGGGGTGGGGAAAAGGAAGAAA
CGCGGGCGTATTGGCCCCAATGGGGTCTCGGTGGGGTATCGACAGAGTGCCAGCCCTGGGACCGAACCCC
GCGTTTATGAACAAACGACCCAACACCGTGCGTTTTATTCTGTCTTTTTATTGCCGTCATAGCGCGGGTT
CCTTCCGGTATTGTCTCCTTCCGTGTTTCAGTTAGCCTCCCCCTAGGGTGGGCGAAGAACTCCAGCATGA
GATCCCCGCGCTGGAGGATCATCCAGCCGGCGTCCCGGAAAACGATTCCGAAGCCCAACCTTTCATAGAA
GGCGGCGGTGGAATCGAAATCTCGTGATGGCAGGTTGGGCGTCGCTTGGTCGGTCATTTCGAACCCCAGA
GTCCCGCTCAGAAGAACTCGTCAAGAAGGCGATAGAAGGCGATGCGCTGCGAATCGGGAGCGGCGATACC
GTAAAGCACGAGGAAGCGGTCAGCCCATTCGCCGCCAAGCTCTTCAGCAATATCACGGGTAGCCAACGCT
ATGTCCTGATAGCGGTCCGCCACACCCAGCCGGCCACAGTCGATGAATCCAGAAAAGCGGCCATTTTCCA
CCATGATATTCGGCAAGCAGGCATCGCCATGAGTCACGACGAGATCCTCGCCGTCGGGCATGCTCGCCTT
GAGCCTGGCGAACAGTTCGGCTGGCGCGAGCCCCTGATGCTCTTCGTCCAGATCATCCTGATCGACAAGA
CCGGCTTCCATCCGAGTACGTGCTCGCTCGATGCGATGTTTCGCTTGGTGGTCGAATGGGCAGGTAGCCG
GATCAAGCGTATGCAGCCGCCGCATTGCATCAGCCATGATGGATACTTTCTCGGCAGGAGCAAGGTGAGA
TGACAGGAGATCCTGCCCCGGCACTTCGCCCAATAGCAGCCAGTCCCTTCCCGCTTCAGTGACAACGTCG
AGCACAGCTGCGCAAGGAACGCCCGTCGTGGCCAGCCACGATAGCCGCGCTGCCTCGTCTTGCAGTTCAT
TCAGGGCACCGGACAGGTCGGTCTTGACAAAAAGAACCGGGCGCCCCTGCGCTGACAGCCGGAACACGGC
GGCATCAGAGCAGCCGATTGTCTGTTGTGCCCAGTCATAGCCGAATAGCCTCTCCACCCAAGCGGCCGGA
GAACCTGCGTGCAATCCATCTTGTTCAATCATACTCTTCCTTTTTCAATATTATTGAAGCATTTATCAGG
GTTATTGTCTCATGAGCGGATACATATTTGAATGTATTTAGAAAAATAAACAAATAGGGGTTCCGCGCAC
ATTTCCCCGAAAAGTGCCACCTGAACGAAGCATCTGTGCTTCATTTTGTAGAACAAAAATGCAACGCGAG
AGCGCTAATTTTTCAAACAAAGAATCTGAGCTGCATTTTTACAGAACAGAAATGCAACGCGAAAGCGCTA
TTTTACCAACGAAGAATCTGTGCTTCATTTTTGTAAAACAAAAATGCAACGCGAGAGCGCTAATTTTTCA
AACAAAGAATCTGAGCTGCATTTTTACAGAACAGAAATGCAACGCGAGAGCGCTATTTTACCAACAAAGA
ATCTATACTTCTTTTTTGTTCTACAAAAATGCATCCCGAGAGCGCTATTTTTCTAACAAAGCATCTTAGA
TTACTTTTTTTCTCCTTTGTGCGCTCTATAATGCAGTCTCTTGATAACTTTTTGCACTGTAGGTCCGTTA
AGGTTAGAAGAAGGCTACTTTGGTGTCTATTTTCTCTTCCATAAAAAAAGCCTGACTCCACTTCCCGCGT
TTACTGATTACTAGCGAAGCTGCGGGTGCATTTTTTCAAGATAAAGGCATCCCCGATTATATTCTATACC
GATGTGGATTGCGCATACTTTGTGAACAGAAAGTGATAGCGTTGATGATTCTTCATTGGTCAGAAAATTA
TGAACGGTTTCTTCTATTTTGTCTCTATATACTACGTATAGGAAATGTTTACATTTTCGTATTGTTTTCG
ATTCACTCTATGAATAGTTCTTACTACAATTTTTTTGTCTAAAGAGTAATACTAGAGATAAACATAAAAA
ATGTAGAGGTCGAGTTTAGATGCAAGTTCAAGGAGCGAAAGGTGGATGGGTAGGTTATATAGGGATATAG
CACAGAGATATATAGCAAAGAGATACTTTTGAGCAATGTTTGTGGAAGCGGTATTCGCAATATTTTAGTA
GCTCGTTACAGTCCGGTGCGTTTTTGGTTTTTTGAAAGTGCGTCTTCAGAGCGCTTTTGGTTTTCAAAAG
CGCTCTGAAGTTCCTATACTTTCTAGAGAATAGGAACTTCGGAATAGGAACTTCAAAGCGTTTCCGAAAA
CGAGCGCTTCCGAAAATGCAACGCGAGCTGCGCACATACAGCTCACTGTTCACGTCGCACCTATATCTGC
GTGTTGCCTGTATATATATATACATGAGAAGAACGGCATAGTGCGTGTTTATGCTTAAATGCGTACTTAT
ATGCGTCTATTTATGTAGGATGAAAGGTAGTCTAGTACCTCCTGTGATATTATCCCATTCCATGCGGGGT
ATCGTATGCTTCCTTCAGCACTACCCTTTAGCTGTTCTATATGCTGCCACTCCTCAATTGGATTAGTCTC
ATCCTTCAATGCTATCATTTCCTTTGATATTGGATCATACTAAGAAACCATTATTATCATGACATTAACC
TATAAAAATAGGCGTATCACGAGGCCCTTTCGTCTCGCGCGTTTCGGTGATGACGGTGAAAACCTCTGAC
ACATGCAGCTCCCGGAGACGGTCACAGCTTGTCTGTAAGCGGATGCCGGGAGCAGACAAGCCCGTCAGGG
CGCGTCAGCGGGTGTTGGCGGGTGTCGGGGCTGGCTTAACTATGCGGCATCAGAGCAGATTGTACTGAGA
GTGCACCATAGATCAACGACATTACTATATATATAATATAGGAAGCATTTAATAGAACAGCATCGTAATA
TATGTGTACTTTGCAGTTATGACGCCAGATGGCAGTAGTGGAAGATATTCTTTATTGAAAAATAGCTTGT
CACCTTACGTACAATCTTGATCCGGAGCTTTTCTTTTTTTGCCGATTAAGAATTAATTCGGTCGAAAAAA
GAAAAGGAGAGGGCCAAGAGGGAGGGCATTGGTGACTATTGAGCACGTGAGTATACGTGATTAAGCACAC
AAAGGCAGCTTGGAGTATGTCTGTTATTAATTTCACAGGTAGTTCTGGTCCATTGGTGAAAGTTTGCGGC
TTGCAGAGCACAGAGGCCGCAGAATGTGCTCTAGATTCCGATGCTGACTTGCTGGGTATTATATGTGTGC
CCAATAGAAAGAGAACAATTGACCCGGTTATTGCAAGGAAAATTTCAAGTCTTGTAAAAGCATATAAAAA
TAGTTCAGGCACTCCGAAATACTTGGTTGGCGTGTTTCGTAATCAACCTAAGGAGGATGTTTTGGCTCTG
GTCAATGATTACGGCATTGATATCGTCCAACTGCATGGAGATGAGTCGTGGCAAGAATACCAAGAGTTCC
TCGGTTTGCCAGTTATTAAAAGACTCGTATTTCCAAAAGACTGCAACATACTACTCAGTGCAGCTTCACA
GAAACCTCATTCGTTTATTCCCTTGTTTGATTCAGAAGCAGGTGGGACAGGTGAACTTTTGGATTGGAAC
TCGATTTCTGACTGGGTTGGAAGGCAAGAGAGCCCCGAAAGCTTACATTTTATGTTAGCTGGTGGACTGA
CGCCAGAAAATGTTGGTGATGCGCTTAGATTAAATGGCGTTATTGGTGTTGATGTAAGCGGAGGTGTGGA
GACAAATGGTGTAAAAGACTCTAACAAAATAGCAAATTTCGTCAAAAATGCTAAGAAATAGGTTATTACT
GAGTAGTATTTATTTAAGTATTGTTTGTGCACTTGCCGATCTATGCGGTGTGAAATACCGCACAGATGCG
TAAGGAGAAAATACCGCATCAGGAAATTGTAAGCGTTAATATTTTGTTAAAATTCGCGTTAAATTTTTGT
TAAATCAGCTCATTTTTTAACCAATAGGCCGAAATCGGCAAAATCCCTTATAAATCAAAAGAATAGACCG
AGATAGGGT
[37 nt withheld, positions 7220-7256]
AAAGAACGTGGACTCCAACGTCAAAGG
[49 nt withheld, positions 7284-7332]
T
[91 nt withheld, positions 7334-7424]
G
[124 nt withheld, positions 7426-7549]
CCATTCGCCATTCAGGCTGCGCAACTGTTGGGAAGGGCGAT
