>Addgene plasmid #168317 | pTL83 | depositor partial sequence | sequence record 326417 | insert
GAATTCAAACAGAAAATCGTGCTGAAACTGCCGCTGGATGACGAGCGCAAAAAACGCAAAGCCTTCAAAG
CCGCCGTGGGTATGAATGGTGTGACCAGCGCCACCATGGAGGGCGATAAAATCATTGTGGTGGGCGATGG
CGTTGATCCTATTACCCTGACCACCATGCTGCGCCGTAGCCTGGGCTATGCCGAACTGCTGAGCGTGAGC
AGCGGTGATGACAAGAAGAAAGGCGACGGTTACGGCTATGGCTATGGTGGCGTGATGATGTATGGCGGCG
GCAAAGAAGGCAAATAAGGATCC
